Addgene plasmid #91349: pHH0103_SRC-1/1-IS1/2
Purpose: Protein expression and purification of human SH3 domain construct SRC-1/1-IS1/2
Depositing lab: Sachdev Sidhu. Depositing organization: University of Toronto. Publication: Comprehensive Analysis of the Human SH3 Domain Family Reveals a Wide Variety of Non-canonical Specificities. Teyra J, Huang H, Jain S, Guan X, Dong A, Liu Y, Tempel W, Min J, Tong Y, Kim PM, Bader GD, Sidhu SS. Structure. 2017 Oct 3;25(10):1598-1610.e3. doi: 10.1016/j.str.2017.07.017. Epub 2017 Sep 7. PubMed 28890361.
Backbone
  Vector backbone: pHH0103
  Vector type: Bacterial Expression
Growth in bacteria
  Bacterial resistance: Ampicillin, 100 μg/mL
  Growth temperature: 37°C
  Growth strain: DH5alpha
  Copy number: Low Copy
Gene/Insert
  Gene/Insert name: SRC-1/1-IS1/2
  Species: H. sapiens (human)
  Insert size (bp): 245
  Entrez Gene: SRC (a.k.a. ASV, SRC1, THC6, c-SRC, p60-Src)
  Cloning method: Restriction Enzyme; 5′ cloning site Sfi1 (unknown if destroyed); 3′ cloning site Not1 (unknown if destroyed)
Terms and licenses: Academic/Nonprofit Terms; Industry Terms: Not Available to Industry
How to cite: pHH0103_SRC-1/1-IS1/2 was a gift from Sachdev Sidhu (Addgene plasmid # 91349 ; http://n2t.net/addgene:91349 ; RRID:Addgene_91349)
