[The description below was written by a language model from this plasmid's Addgene catalogue record and pLannotate feature annotations shown in this document.]
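Description:
pHH0103_SRC-1/1-IS1/2 is a bacterial expression plasmid of about 6.9 kb, built on the pHH0103 backbone, for producing and purifying the SH3 domain of human SRC in E. coli. It is propagated through a ColE1/pBR322-type origin with the pBR322 bom region, and the catalogue lists it as low copy. Selection is by ampicillin through the TEM beta-lactamase gene (bla) under its own promoter. An f1 origin is also present; it sits within the rop sequence, which is annotated only as two fragments. This element would allow single-stranded DNA production with helper phage.

The expression cassette is driven by the tac promoter followed by a lac operator. The plasmid also carries lacI under the lacIq promoter, so transcription is repressed until it is induced with IPTG. Downstream, the annotated reading frame begins with a 6xHis tag and Schistosoma japonicum glutathione S-transferase. This is followed by the SRC fragment, a 245 bp human insert cloned between SfiI and NotI sites. The product is therefore expected to be a His-GST–SH3 fusion that can be purified on either nickel or glutathione resin. The automated SRC annotation spans more than the stated insert size and overlaps the end of GST and an fd terminator call, so its boundaries should be treated as approximate.

Fragments of M13 gene III lie after the insert, along with remnants of the tetracycline resistance gene and its promoter. These suggest the backbone derives from a phage-display phagemid, but the record does not say whether the gene III sequence is translated in this construct. The plasmid belongs to a collection used to survey the peptide-binding specificities of the human SH3 domain family.
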