Features (pLannotate 1.2.2; 21 found; start..end, strand, type, name):
     56..133     +  promoter       lacIq promoter: lacI (mutant); In the lacIq allele, a single base change in the promoter boosts expression of the lacI gene about 10-fold.
    134..1216    +  CDS            lacI: lac repressor; lacI; The lac repressor binds to the lac operator to inhibit transcription in E. coli. This inhibition can be relieved by adding lactose or isopropyl-β-D-thiogalactopyranoside (IPTG).
   1229..1250    +  protein_bind   CAP binding site: CAP binding activates transcription in the presence of cAMP. E. coli catabolite activator protein
   1269..1286    +  promoter       tet promoter (fragment): E. coli promoter for tetracycline efflux protein gene
   1459..1487    +  promoter       tac promoter: strong E. coli promoter; hybrid between the trp and lac UV5 promoters
   1495..1511    +  protein_bind   lac operator: The lac repressor binds to the lac operator to inhibit transcription in E. coli. This inhibition can be relieved by adding lactose or isopropyl-β-D-thiogalactopyranoside (IPTG). lac repressor encoded by lacI
   1596..1613    +  CDS            6xHis: 6xHis affinity tag
   1629..2282    +  CDS            GST26_SCHJA: Experimental evidence at protein level: Swiss-Prot protein existence level 1. GST isoenzymes appear to play a central role in the parasite detoxification system. Other functions are also suspected including a role in increasing the solubility of haematin in the parasite gut. From Schistosoma japonicum (Blood fluke).
   2238..2642    +  CDS            SRC (fragment) (sequence partly withheld): SRC_HUMAN - Also known as SRC1. Experimental evidence at protein level: Swiss-Prot protein existence level 1. Non-receptor protein tyrosine kinase which is activated following engagement of many different classes of cellular receptors including immune response receptors, integrins and other adhesion receptors, receptor protein tyrosine kinases, G protein-coupled receptors as well as cytokine receptors. Participates in signaling pathways that control a diverse spectrum of biological activities including gene transcription, immune response, cell adhesion, cell cycle progression, apoptosis, migra
   2589..2636    +  terminator     fd terminator (sequence withheld): central terminator from bacteriophage fd (Otsuka and Kunisawa, 1982)
   2641..2853    +  CDS            M13 gene III (fragment) (sequence partly withheld): pIII; III; minor coat protein
   2868..3338    +  CDS            M13 gene III (fragment) (sequence partly withheld): pIII; III; minor coat protein
   3360..3430    +  CDS            TcR (fragment): tetracycline efflux protein; tet; confers resistance to tetracycline
   3672..4052    -  CDS            YPB1_ECOLX: Protein predicted: Swiss-Prot protein existence level 4. From Escherichia coli.
   4069..4220    +  CDS            rop (fragment): Rop protein, which maintains plasmids at low copy number; rop
   4256..4684    -  rep_origin     f1 ori (sequence partly withheld): f1 bacteriophage origin of replication; arrow indicates direction of (+) strand synthesis
   4693..4732    +  CDS            rop (fragment): Rop protein, which maintains plasmids at low copy number; rop
   4834..4974    +  misc_feature   bom: basis of mobility region from pBR322
   5160..5747    -  rep_origin     ori: high-copy-number ColE1/pMB1/pBR322/pUC origin of replication
   5921..6778    -  CDS            bla: BLAT_ECOLX - Experimental evidence at protein level: Swiss-Prot protein existence level 1. TEM-type are the most prevalent beta-lactamases in enterobacteria; they hydrolyze the beta-lactam bond in susceptible beta-lactam antibiotics, thus conferring resistance to penicillins and cephalosporins. TEM-3 and TEM-4 are capable of hydrolyzing cefotaxime and ceftazidime. TEM-5 is capable of hydrolyzing ceftazidime. TEM-6 is capable of hydrolyzing ceftazidime and aztreonam. TEM-8/CAZ-2, TEM- 16/CAZ-7 and TEM-24/CAZ-6 are markedly active against ceftazidime. IRT- 4 shows resistance to beta-lactamase in
   6779..6883    -  promoter       AmpR promoter: bla
>Addgene plasmid #91349 | pHH0103_SRC-1/1-IS1/2 | addgene full sequence | sequence record 191900 | Addgene NGS Result
CATTAACCTATAAAAATAGGCGTATCACGAGGCCCTTTCGTCTTCAAGAATTCCCGACACCATCGAATGG
TGCAAAACCTTTCGCGGTATGGCATGATAGCGCCCGGAAGAGAGTCAATTCAGGGTGGTGAATGTGAAAC
CAGTAACGTTATACGATGTCGCAGAGTATGCCGGTGTCTCTTATCAGACCGTTTCCCGCGTGGTGAACCA
GGCCAGCCACGTTTCTGCGAAAACGCGGGAAAAAGTGGAAGCGGCGATGGCGGAGCTGAATTACATTCCC
AACCGCGTGGCACAACAACTGGCGGGCAAACAGTCGTTGCTGATTGGCGTTGCCACCTCCAGTCTGGCCC
TGCACGCGCCGTCGCAAATTGTCGCGGCGATTAAATCTCGCGCCGATCAACTGGGTGCCAGCGTGGTGGT
GTCGATGGTAGAACGAAGCGGCGTCGAAGCCTGTAAAGCGGCGGTGCACAATCTTCTCGCGCAACGCGTC
AGTGGGCTGATCATTAACTATCCGCTGGATGACCAGGATGCCATTGCTGTGGAAGCTGCCTGCACTAATG
TTCCGGCGTTATTTCTTGATGTCTCTGACCAGACACCCATCAACAGTATTATTTTCTCCCATGAAGACGG
TACGCGACTGGGCGTGGAGCATCTGGTCGCATTGGGTCACCAGCAAATCGCGCTGTTAGCGGGCCCATTA
AGTTCTGTCTCGGCGCGTCTGCGTCTGGCTGGCTGGCATAAATATCTCACTCGCAATCAAATTCAGCCGA
TAGCGGAACGGGAAGGCGACTGGAGTGCCATGTCCGGTTTTCAACAAACCATGCAAATGCTGAATGAGGG
CATCGTTCCCACTGCGATGCTGGTTGCCAACGATCAGATGGCGCTGGGCGCAATGCGCGCCATTACCGAG
TCCGGGCTGCGCGTTGGTGCGGATATCTCGGTAGTGGGATACGACGATACCGAAGACAGCTCATGTTATA
TCCCGCCGTTAACCACCATCAAACAGGATTTTCGCCTGCTGGGGCAAACCAGCGTGGACCGCTTGCTGCA
ACTCTCTCAGGGCCAGGCGGTGAAGGGCAATCAGCTGTTGCCCGTCTCACTGGTGAAAAGAAAAACCACC
CTGGCGCCCAATACGCAAACCGCCTCTCCCCGCGCGTTGGCCGATTCATTAATGCAGCTGGCACGACAGG
TTTCCCGACTGGAAAGCGGGCAGTGAGCGCAACGCAATTAATGTAAGTTAGCTCACTCATTAGGCACAAT
TCTCATGTTTGACAGCTTATCATCGACTGCACGGTGCACCAATGCTTCTGGCGTCAGGCAGCCATCGGAA
GCTGTGGTATGGCTGTGCAGGTCGTAAATCACTGCATAATTCGTGTCGCTCAAGGCGCACTCCCGTTCTG
GATAATGTTTTTTGCGCCGACATCATAACGGTTCTGGCAAATATTCTGAAATGAGCTGTTGACAATTAAT
CATCGGCTCGTATAATGTGTGGAATTGTGAGCGGATAACAATTTCACACAGGAAACAGCCAGTCCGTTTA
GGTGTTTTCACGAGCACTTCACCAACAAGGACCATAGATTATGAAAATCGAAGAACACCATCACCATCAC
CATTCCAGCGGTAAGCTTATGTCCCCTATACTAGGTTATTGGAAAATTAAGGGCCTTGTGCAACCCACTC
GACTTCTTTTGGAATATCTTGAAGAAAAATATGAAGAGCATTTGTATGAGCGCGATGAAGGTGATAAATG
GCGAAACAAAAAGTTTGAATTGGGTTTGGAGTTTCCCAATCTTCCTTATTATATTGATGGTGATGTTAAA
TTAACACAGTCTATGGCCATCATACGTTATATAGCTGACAAGCACAACATGTTGGGTGGTTGTCCAAAAG
AGCGTGCAGAGATTTCAATGCTTGAAGGAGCGGTTTTGGATATTAGATACGGTGTTTCGAGAATTGCATA
TAGTAAAGACTTTGAAACTCTCAAAGTTGATTTTCTTAGCAAGCTACCTGAAATGCTGAAAATGTTCGAA
GATCGTTTATGTCATAAAACATATTTAAATGGTGATCATGTAACCCATCCTGACTTCATGTTGTATGACG
CTCTTGATGTTGTTTTATACATGGACCCAATGTGCCTGGATGCGTTCCCAAAATTAGTTTGTTTTAAAAA
ACGTATTGAAGCTATCCCACAAATTGATAAGTACTTGAAATCCAGCAAGTATATAGCATGGCCTTTGCAG
GGCTGGCAAGCCACGTTTGGTGGTGGCGACCATCCTCCAAAATCGGATCTGGAAGTTCTGTTCCAGGGGC
CCCTGTCCAGCGGTCTGGTTCCGCGTGGTTCCGGTACCGCGGCCCAGCCGGCCATGGCCCAGGGCGCGCT
GACCACCTTTGTTGCCCTGTACGATTATGAATCCCGTACCGAAACCGATCTGTCCTTCAAAAAAGGTGAA
CGTCTGCAAATTGTTAACAACACCCGTAAAGTTGATGTCCGTGAAGGTGATTGGTGGCTGGCACATTCTT
TATCTACCGGTCAAACCGGTTACATTCCGTCCAACTATGTTGCACCATCCGATGCGGCCGCATA
[142 nt withheld, positions 2585-2726]
C
[98 nt withheld, positions 2728-2825]
AGTTTGTACTGGTGACGAAACTCAGTGTCTAGCTAGAGTGGC
[149 nt withheld, positions 2868-3016]
T
[41 nt withheld, positions 3018-3058]
T
[62 nt withheld, positions 3060-3121]
A
[35 nt withheld, positions 3123-3157]
CCTCCCTCAATCGGTTGAATGTCGCCCTTTTGTCTTTGGCGCTGGTAAACCATATGAA
[86 nt withheld, positions 3216-3301]
T
[54 nt withheld, positions 3303-3356]
CTAGCGCCGCCCTATACCTTGTCTGCCTCCCCGCGTTGCGTCGCGGTGCATGGAGCCGGGCCACCTCGAC
CTGAATGGAAGCCGGCGGCACCTCGCTAACGGATTCACCACTCCAAGAATTGGAGCCAATCAATTCTTGC
GGAGAACTGTGAATGCGCAAACCAACCCTTGGCAGAACATATCCATCGCGTCCGCCATCTCCAGCAGCCG
CACGCGGCGCATCTCGGGCAGCGTTGGGTCCTGGCCACGGGTGCGCATGATCGTGCTCCTGTCGTTGAGG
ACCCGGCTAGGCTGGCGGGGTTGCCTTACTGGTTAGCAGAATGAATCACCGATACGCGAGCGAACGTGAA
GCGACTGCTGCTGCAAAACGTCTGCGACCTGAGCAACAACATGAATGGTCTTCGGTTTCCGTGTTTCGTA
AAGTCTGGAAACGCGGAAGTCAGCGCCCTGCACCATTATGTTCCGGATCTGCATCGCAGGATGCTGCTGG
CTACCCTGTGGAACACCTACATCTGTATTAACGAAGCGCTGGCATTGACCCTGAGTGATTTTTCTCTGGT
CCCGCCGCATCCATACCGCCAGTTGTTTACCCTCACAACGTTCCAGTAACCGGGCATGTTCATCATCAGT
AACCCGTATCGTGAGCATCCTCTCTCGTTTCATCGGTATCATTACCCCCATGAACAGAAATCCCCCTTAC
ACGGAGGCATCAGTGACCAAACAGGAAAAAACCGCCCTTAACATGGCCCGCTTTATCAGAAGCCAGACAT
TAACGCTTCTGGAGAAACTCAACGAGCTGGACGCGGATGAACAGGCAGACATCTGTGAATCGCTTCACGA
CCACGCTGATGAGCTTTACCGCAGGATCCGCGAAATTGTAAGCGTTAATATTTTGTTAAAATTCGCGTTA
AATTTTTGTTAAATCAGCTCATTTTTTAACCAATAGGCCGAAATCGGCAAAATCCCTTATAAATCAAAAG
AATAGACCGAGATAGGGT
[37 nt withheld, positions 4355-4391]
AAAGAACGTGGACTCCAACGTCAAAGG
[49 nt withheld, positions 4419-4467]
T
[91 nt withheld, positions 4469-4559]
G
[124 nt withheld, positions 4561-4684]
CGCGGATCCTGCCTCGCGCGTTTCGGTGATGACGGTGAAAACCTCTGACACATGCAGCTCCCGGAGACGG
TCACAGCTTGTCTGTAAGCGGATGCCGGGAGCAGACAAGCCCGTCAGGGCGCGTCAGCGGGTGTTGGCGG
GTGTCGGGGCGCAGCCATGACCCAGTCACGTAGCGATAGCGGAGTGTATACTGGCTTAACTATGCGGCAT
CAGAGCAGATTGTACTGAGAGTGCACCATATGCGGTGTGAAATACCGCACAGATGCGTAAGGAGAAAATA
CCGCATCAGGCGCTCTTCCGCTTCCTCGCTCACTGACTCGCTGCGCTCGGTCGTTCGGCTGCGGCGAGCG
GTATCAGCTCACTCAAAGGCGGTAATACGGTTATCCACAGAATCAGGGGATAACGCAGGAAAGAACATGT
GAGCAAAAGGCCAGCAAAAGGCCAGGAACCGTAAAAAGGCCGCGTTGCTGGCGTTTTTCCATAGGCTCCG
CCCCCCTGACGAGCATCACAAAAATCGACGCTCAAGTCAGAGGTGGCGAAACCCGACAGGACTATAAAGA
TACCAGGGTTTCCCCCTGGAAGCTCCCTCGTGCGCTCTCCTGTTCCGACCCTGCCGCTTACCGGATACCT
GTCCGCCTTTCTCCCTTCGGGAAGCGTGGCGCTTTCTCATAGCTCACGCTGTAGGTATCTCAGTTCGGTG
TAGGTCGTTCGCTCCAAGCTGGGCTGTGTGCACGAACCCCCCGTTCAGCCCGACCGCTGCGCCTTATCCG
GTAACTATCGTCTTGAGTCCAACCCGGTAAGACACGACTTATCGCCACTGGCAGCAGCCACTGGTAACAG
GATTAGCAGAGCGAGGTATGTAGGCGGTGCTACAGAGTTCTTGAAGTGGTGGCCTAACTACGGCTACACT
AGAAGGACAGTATTTGGTATCTGCGCTCTGCTGAAGCCAGTTACCTTCGGAAAAAGAGTTGGTAGCTCTT
GATCCGGCAAACAAACCACCGCTGGTAGCGGTGGTTTTTTTGTTTGCAAGCAGCAGATTACGCGCAGAAA
AAAAGGATCTCAAGAAGATCCTTTGATCTTTTCTACGGGGTCTGACGCTCAGTGGAACGAAAACTCACGT
TAAGGGATTTTGGTCATGAGATTATCAAAAAGGATCTTCACCTAGATCCTTTTAAATTAAAAATGAAGTT
TTAAATCAATCTAAAGTATATATGAGTAAACTTGGTCTGACAGTTACCAATGCTTAATCAGTGAGGCACC
TATCTCAGCGATCTGTCTATTTCGTTCATCCATAGTTGCCTGACTCCCCGTCGTGTAGATAACTACGATA
CGGGAGGGCTTACCATCTGGCCCCAGTGCTGCAATGATACCGCGAGACCCACGCTCACCGGCTCCAGATT
TATCAGCAATAAACCAGCCAGCCGGAAGGGCCGAGCGCAGAAGTGGTCCTGCAACTTTATCCGCCTCCAT
CCAGTCTATTAATTGTTGCCGGGAAGCTAGAGTAAGTAGTTCGCCAGTTAATAGTTTGCGCAACGTTGTT
GCCATTGCTGCAGGCATCGTGGTGTCACGCTCGTCGTTTGGTATGGCTTCATTCAGCTCCGGTTCCCAAC
GATCAAGGCGAGTTACATGATCCCCCATATTGTGCAAAAAAGCGGTTAGCTCCTTCGGTCCTCCGATCGT
TGTCAGAAGTAAGTTGGCCGCAGTGTTATCACTCATGGTTATGGCAGCACTGCATAATTCTCTTACTGTC
ATGCCATCCGTAAGATGCTTTTCTGTGACTGGTGAGTACTCAACCAAGTCATTCTGAGAATAGTGTATGC
GGCGACCGAGTTGCTCTTGCCCGGCGTCAACACGGGATAATACCGCGCCACATAGCAGAACTTTAAAAGT
GCTCATCATTGGAAAACGTTCTTCGGGGCGAAAACTCTCAAGGATCTTACCGCTGTTGAGATCCAGTTCG
ATGTAACCCACTCGTGCACCCAACTGATCTTCAGCATCTTTTACTTTCACCAGCGTTTCTGGGTGAGCAA
AAACAGGAAGGCAAAATGCCGCAAAAAAGGGAATAAGGGCGACACGGAAATGTTGAATACTCATACTCTT
CCTTTTTCAATATTATTGAAGCATTTATCAGGGTTATTGTCTCATGAGCGGATACATATTTGAATGTATT
TAGAAAAATAAACAAATAGGGGTTCCGCGCACATTTCCCCGAAAAGTGCCACCTGACGTCTAAGAAACCA
TTATTATCATGA
