>Addgene plasmid #91349 | pHH0103_SRC-1/1-IS1/2 | depositor partial sequence | sequence record 175837 | insert sequence
GGTACCGAATTCGGATCCGCGCGCTGACCACCTTTGTTGCCCTGTACGATTATGAATCCCGTACCGAAAC
CGATCTGTCCTTCAAAAAAGGTGAACGTCTGCAAATTGTTAACAACACCCGTAAAGTTGATGTCCGTGAA
GGTGATTGGTGGCTGGCACATTCTTTATCTACCGGTCAAACCGGTTACATTCCGTCCAACTATGTTGCAC
CATCCGATGCGGCCGCTAGCTAAGTCGACGAGCTC
